>Addgene plasmid #43089 | I-CTTG | depositor partial sequence | sequence record 58354 | I-CTTG sequence 424 bps
CGTCTCCTGACCCCAGAGCAGGTCGTGGCGATCGCAAGCCACGACGGAGGAAAGCAAGCCTTGGAAACAG
TACAGAGGCTGTTGCCTGTGCTGTGCCAAGCGCACGGACTCACCCCAGAGCAGGTCGTGGCCATTGCCTC
GAATGGAGGGGGCAAACAGGCGTTGGAAACCGTACAACGATTGCTGCCGGTGCTGTGCCAAGCGCACGGC
CTCACCCCAGAGCAGGTCGTGGCCATTGCCTCGAATGGAGGGGGCAAACAGGCGTTGGAAACCGTACAAC
GATTGCTGCCGGTGCTGTGCCAAGCGCACGGATTAACCCCAGAGCAGGTCGTGGCAATCGCGAGCAATAA
CGGCGGAAAACAGGCTTTGGAAACGGTGCAGAGGCTCCTTCCAGTGCTGTGCCAAGCGCACGGCTTAAGA
GACG
