>Addgene plasmid #43089 | I-CTTG | addgene partial sequence | sequence record 60381 | M13-F20 5'-TGTAAAACGACGGCCAGT-3'
CTATAGGGCGAATTGGGCCCTCTAGATGCATGCTCGAGCGGCCGCCAGTGTGATGGATATCTGCAGAATT
CGCCCTTATATAGATGCCGTCCTAGCGCGTCTCCTGACCCCAGAGCAGGTCGTGGCGATCGCAAGCCACG
ACGGAGGAAAGCAAGCCTTGGAAACAGTACAGAGGCTGTTGCCTGTGCTGTGCCAAGCGCACGGACTCAC
CCCAGAGCAGGTCGTGGCCATTGCCTCGAATGGAGGGGGCAAACAGGCGTTGGAAACCGTACAACGATTG
CTGCCGGTGCTGTGCCAAGCGCACGGCCTCACCCCAGAGCAGGTCGTGGCCATTGCCTCGAATGGAGGGG
GCAAACAGGCGTTGGAAACCGTACAACGATTGCTGCCGGTGCTGTGCCAAGCGCACGGATTAACCCCAGA
GCAGGTCGTGGCAATCGCGAGCAATAACGGCGGAAAACAGGCTTTGGAAACGGTGCAGAGGCTCCTTCCA
GTGCTGTGCCAAGCGCACGGCTTAAGAGACGTGGGCACAGGAAAGATACTTAAGGGCGAATTCCAGCACA
CTGGCGGCCGTTACTAGTGGATCCGAGCTCGGTACCAAGCTTGGCGTAATCATGGTCATAGCTGTTTCCT
GTGTGAAATTGTTATCCGCTCACAATTCCACACAACATACGAGCCGGAAGCATAAAGTGTAAAGCCTGGG
GTGCCTAATGAGTGAGCTAACTCACATTAATTGCGTTGCGCTCACTGCCCGCTTTCCAGTCGGGAAACCT
GTCGTGCCAGCTGCATTAATGAATCGGCCAACGCGCGGGGAGAGGCGGTTTGCGTATTGGGCGCTCTTCC
GCTTCCTCGCTCACTGACTCGCTGCGCTCGGTCGTTCGGCTGCGGCGAGCGGTATCAGCTCACTCAAAGG
CGGTAATACGGTTATCCACAGAATCAGGGGATAACGCAGGAAAGA
