[The description below was written by a language model from this plasmid's Addgene catalogue record.]
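Description:
I-CTTG is a bacterial cloning plasmid built on the commercial pCRII-TOPO backbone (about 4 kb without insert), into which a 424 bp synthetic fragment was introduced by TOPO cloning. It is a high-copy plasmid propagated in E. coli, and the record lists both ampicillin and kanamycin resistance, consistent with the dual markers carried by this backbone. The insert can be read from either side using the standard T7 and M13 reverse priming sites that flank the TOPO cloning site. No feature table accompanies the record, so the origin of replication and other backbone elements are not itemised here.

The record does not describe the insert beyond its name, synthetic origin and size. The associated publication concerns a TALEN genome-editing system for generating human stem cell-based disease models. In that context, the name plausibly denotes a pre-assembled module of four TALE repeats recognising the bases C, T, T and G, with the "I" prefix indicating its position in an ordered assembly scheme. The 424 bp insert size is roughly compatible with four repeat units of about 100 bp each. This interpretation is an inference from the name and publication rather than something stated in the catalogue fields.

The plasmid carries no recorded eukaryotic promoter, tag or reporter, and it is classed purely as a cloning vector. It is therefore best understood as a storage and source plasmid: a library component from which the synthetic fragment is retrieved and combined with other modules to build full-length TALE DNA-binding arrays in a separate nuclease expression vector. It is not itself a construct for expression in cells.
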