Addgene plasmid #43089: I-CTTG
Depositing lab: Chad Cowan & Kiran Musunuru. Depositing organization: Harvard University. Publication: A TALEN Genome-Editing System for Generating Human Stem Cell-Based Disease Models. Ding Q, Lee YK, Schaefer EA, Peters DT, Veres A, Kim K, Kuperwasser N, Motola DL, Meissner TB, Hendriks WT, Trevisan M, Gupta RM, Moisan A, Banks E, Friesen M, Schinzel RT, Xia F, Tang A, Xia Y, Figueroa E, Wann A, Ahfeldt T, Daheron L, Zhang F, Rubin LL, Peng LF, Chung RT, Musunuru K, Cowan CA. Cell Stem Cell. 2012 Dec 12. pii: S1934-5909(12)00645-5. doi: 10.1016/j.stem.2012.11.011. PubMed 23246482.
Backbone
  Vector backbone: pCRII-TOPO
  Backbone manufacturer: Invitrogen
  Backbone size w/o insert (bp): 3973
  Vector type: Bacterial Cloning
Growth in bacteria
  Bacterial resistance: Ampicillin and Kanamycin, 100 & 50 μg/mL
  Growth temperature: 37°C
  Growth strain: Top10
  Copy number: High Copy
Gene/Insert
  Gene/Insert name: I-CTTG
  Species: Synthetic
  Insert size (bp): 424
  Cloning method: TOPO Cloning
  Sequencing primers: 5′ T7; 3′ M13-rev
Terms and licenses: Academic/Nonprofit Terms; Industry Terms: Not Available to Industry
How to cite: I-CTTG was a gift from Chad Cowan & Kiran Musunuru (Addgene plasmid # 43089 ; http://n2t.net/addgene:43089 ; RRID:Addgene_43089)
